>Addgene plasmid #83868 | pDONR-IAA5_no stop | depositor full sequence | sequence record 161908 | pDONR-IAA5_no stop sequence 3039 bps
CTTTCCTGCGTTATCCCCTGATTCTGTGGATAACCGTATTACCGCCTTTGAGTGAGCTGATACCGCTCGC
CGCAGCCGAACGACCGAGCGCAGCGAGTCAGTGAGCGAGGAAGCGGAAGAGCGCCCAATACGCAAACCGC
CTCTCCCCGCGCGTTGGCCGATTCATTAATGCAGCTGGCACGACAGGTTTCCCGACTGGAAAGCGGGCAG
TGAGCGCAACGCAATTAATACGCGTACCGCTAGCCAGGAAGAGTTTGTAGAAACGCAAAAAGGCCATCCG
TCAGGATGGCCTTCTGCTTAGTTTGATGCCTGGCAGTTTATGGCGGGCGTCCTGCCCGCCACCCTCCGGG
CCGTTGCTTCACAACGTTCAAATCCGCTCCCGGCGGATTTGTCCTACTCAGGAGAGCGTTCACCGACAAA
CAACAGATAAAACGAAAGGCCCAGTCTTCCGACTGAGCCTTTCGTTTTATTTGATGCCTGGCAGTTCCCT
ACTCTCGCGTTAACGCTAGCATGGATGTTTTCCCAGTCACGACGTTGTAAAACGACGGCCAGTCTTAAGC
TCGGGCCCCAAATAATGATTTTATTTTGACTGATAGTGACCTGTTCGTTGCAACAAATTGATGAGCAATG
CTTTTTTATAATGCCAACTTTGTACAAAAAAGCAGGCTTCAAAATGGCGAATGAGAGTAATAATCTTGGA
CTCGAAATCACCGAACTACGGCTAGGTCTTCCCGGAGATATCGTCGTCTCCGGTGAGTCCATCTCCGGGA
AGAAGAGGGCTTCTCCGGAAGTAGAGATTGATTTGAAATGTGAACCGGCGAAAAAGAGTCAAGTTGTGGG
TTGGCCACCGGTTTGTTCGTACCGGAGAAAGAACAGTCTCGAACGGACCAAAAGTTCGTACGTGAAAGTG
AGTGTAGATGGAGCTGCATTTTTAAGGAAGATTGATTTGGAAATGTACAAATGTTACCAAGATCTTGCTT
CCGCTCTGCAAATTCTGTTCGGATGCTATATCAATTTTGATGATACGTTGAAGGAAAGTGAATGTGTACC
AATATATGAAGACAAAGATGGAGATTGGATGCTTGCTGGAGATGTTCCTTGGGAAATGTTCCTTGGATCG
TGCAAGAGGTTAAGGATTATGAAGAGATCATGTAACAGAGGACACCCAGCTTTCTTGTACAAAGTTGGCA
TTATAAGAAAGCATTGCTTATCAATTTGTTGCAACGAACAGGTCACTATCAGTCAAAATAAAATCATTAT
TTGCCATCCAGCTGATATCCCCTATAGTGAGTCGTATTACATGGTCATAGCTGTTTCCTGGCAGCTCTGG
CCCGTGTCTCAAAATCTCTGATGTTACATTGCACAAGATAAAATAATATCATCATGAACAATAAAACTGT
CTGCTTACATAAACAGTAATACAAGGGGTGTTATGAGCCATATTCAACGGGAAACGTCGAGGCCGCGATT
AAATTCCAACATGGATGCTGATTTATATGGGTATAAATGGGCTCGCGATAATGTCGGGCAATCAGGTGCG
ACAATCTATCGCTTGTATGGGAAGCCCGATGCGCCAGAGTTGTTTCTGAAACATGGCAAAGGTAGCGTTG
CCAATGATGTTACAGATGAGATGGTCAGACTAAACTGGCTGACGGAATTTATGCCTCTTCCGACCATCAA
GCATTTTATCCGTACTCCTGATGATGCATGGTTACTCACCACTGCGATCCCCGGAAAAACAGCATTCCAG
GTATTAGAAGAATATCCTGATTCAGGTGAAAATATTGTTGATGCGCTGGCAGTGTTCCTGCGCCGGTTGC
ATTCGATTCCTGTTTGTAATTGTCCTTTTAACAGCGATCGCGTATTTCGTCTCGCTCAGGCGCAATCACG
AATGAATAACGGTTTGGTTGATGCGAGTGATTTTGATGACGAGCGTAATGGCTGGCCTGTTGAACAAGTC
TGGAAAGAAATGCATAAACTTTTGCCATTCTCACCGGATTCAGTCGTCACTCATGGTGATTTCTCACTTG
ATAACCTTATTTTTGACGAGGGGAAATTAATAGGTTGTATTGATGTTGGACGAGTCGGAATCGCAGACCG
ATACCAGGATCTTGCCATCCTATGGAACTGCCTCGGTGAGTTTTCTCCTTCATTACAGAAACGGCTTTTT
CAAAAATATGGTATTGATAATCCTGATATGAATAAATTGCAGTTTCATTTGATGCTCGATGAGTTTTTCT
AATCAGAATTGGTTAATTGGTTGTAACACTGGCAGAGCATTACGCTGACTTGACGGGACGGCGCAAGCTC
ATGACCAAAATCCCTTAACGTGAGTTACGCGTCGTTCCACTGAGCGTCAGACCCCGTAGAAAAGATCAAA
GGATCTTCTTGAGATCCTTTTTTTCTGCGCGTAATCTGCTGCTTGCAAACAAAAAAACCACCGCTACCAG
CGGTGGTTTGTTTGCCGGATCAAGAGCTACCAACTCTTTTTCCGAAGGTAACTGGCTTCAGCAGAGCGCA
GATACCAAATACTGTTCTTCTAGTGTAGCCGTAGTTAGGCCACCACTTCAAGAACTCTGTAGCACCGCCT
ACATACCTCGCTCTGCTAATCCTGTTACCAGTGGCTGCTGCCAGTGGCGATAAGTCGTGTCTTACCGGGT
TGGACTCAAGACGATAGTTACCGGATAAGGCGCAGCGGTCGGGCTGAACGGGGGGTTCGTGCACACAGCC
CAGCTTGGAGCGAACGACCTACACCGAACTGAGATACCTACAGCGTGAGCTATGAGAAAGCGCCACGCTT
CCCGAAGGGAGAAAGGCGGACAGGTATCCGGTAAGCGGCAGGGTCGGAACAGGAGAGCGCACGAGGGAGC
TTCCAGGGGGAAACGCCTGGTATCTTTATAGTCCTGTCGGGTTTCGCCACCTCTGACTTGAGCGTCGATT
TTTGTGATGCTCGTCAGGGGGGCGGAGCCTATGGAAAAACGCCAGCAACGCGGCCTTTTTACGGTTCCTG
GCCTTTTGCTGGCCTTTTGCTCACATGTT
Features (pLannotate 1.2.2; 10 found; start..end, strand, type, name):
    121..213     +  CDS            lacI (fragment): lac repressor; lacI; The lac repressor binds to the lac operator to inhibit transcription in E. coli. This inhibition can be relieved by adding lactose or isopropyl-β-D-thiogalactopyranoside (IPTG).
    268..295     -  terminator     rrnB T2 terminator: transcription terminator T2 from the E. coli rrnB gene
    427..470     +  terminator     rrnB T1 terminator: Escherichia coli rrnB; transcription terminator T1 from the E. coli rrnB gene
    517..553     -  CDS            lacZα (fragment): LacZα fragment of β-galactosidase; lacZ fragment
    569..668     +  protein_bind   attL1: mutant version of attL; recombination site for the Gateway® LR reaction LR Clonase™
    674..1162    +  CDS            IAA5: IAA5_ARATH - Also known as AUX2-27. Experimental evidence at protein level: Swiss-Prot protein existence level 1. Aux/IAA proteins are short-lived transcriptional factors that function as repressors of early auxin response genes at low auxin concentrations. Repression is thought to result from the interaction with auxin response factors (ARFs), proteins that bind to the auxin- responsive promoter element (AuxRE). Formation of heterodimers with ARF proteins may alter their ability to modulate early auxin response genes expression. From Arabidopsis thaliana (Mouse-ear cress).
   1164..1263    -  protein_bind   attL2: mutant version of attL; recombination site for the Gateway® LR reaction LR Clonase™
   1281..1299    -  promoter       T7 promoter: promoter for bacteriophage T7 RNA polymerase
   1433..2242    +  CDS            KanR: aminoglycoside phosphotransferase; aph(3')-Ia; confers resistance to kanamycin in bacteria or G418 (Geneticin®) in eukaryotes
   2389..2977    +  rep_origin     ori: high-copy-number ColE1/pMB1/pBR322/pUC origin of replication
