[The description below was written by a language model from this plasmid's Addgene catalogue record and pLannotate feature annotations shown in this document.]
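Description:
pDONR-IAA5_no stop is a Gateway entry clone built on the Invitrogen pDONR221 backbone, carrying the coding sequence of Arabidopsis thaliana IAA5 (AT1G15580, also known as AUX2-27) with its stop codon removed. The roughly 3 kb plasmid is maintained in E. coli through a high-copy ColE1/pUC-type origin and selected with kanamycin via an aph(3')-Ia resistance gene. Although catalogued as a donor vector, the annotated sequence shows the insert flanked by attL1 and attL2 sites. This is the arrangement produced once a BP reaction has placed a gene into pDONR221, and it makes the plasmid ready for LR recombination into attR-containing destination vectors.

The IAA5 open reading frame lies between the two attL sites in the forward orientation. No promoter positioned to express the gene is annotated, which fits its role as a shuttle intermediate rather than an expression plasmid. rrnB T1 and T2 terminators sit upstream of the cassette, where they insulate it from read-through transcription. A T7 promoter lies just outside attL2, and the short lacI and lacZα fragments are backbone remnants. M13 forward and reverse primer sites are listed for sequencing across the insert.

IAA5 belongs to the Aux/IAA family of short-lived transcriptional repressors, which dampen early auxin response genes through interaction with ARF transcription factors. Omitting the stop codon allows in-frame C-terminal fusions to tags or reporters supplied by the destination vector. The associated publication concerns a synthetic approach to examining the tunability of auxin signalling, so the clone probably served as a source for building such IAA5 fusion constructs, though the record does not name specific fusion partners or destination vectors.
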