Addgene plasmid #83868: pDONR-IAA5_no stop
Purpose: Gateway donor vector for IAA5 with no stop codon
Depositing lab: Jennifer Nemhauser. Depositing organization: University of Washington. Publication: A synthetic approach reveals extensive tunability of auxin signaling. Havens KA, Guseman JM, Jang SS, Pierre-Jerome E, Bolten N, Klavins E, Nemhauser JL. Plant Physiol. 2012 Sep;160(1):135-42. doi: 10.1104/pp.112.202184. Epub 2012 Jul 27. PubMed 22843664.
Backbone
  Vector backbone: pDONR221
  Backbone manufacturer: Invitrogen
  Vector type: Gateway Donor vector
Growth in bacteria
  Bacterial resistance: Kanamycin, 50 μg/mL
  Growth temperature: 37°C
  Growth strain: DH5alpha
  Copy number: Unknown
Gene/Insert
  Gene/Insert name: IAA5
  Species: A. thaliana (mustard weed)
  Mutation: no stop codon
  Entrez Gene: IAA5 (a.k.a. AT1G15580, ATAUX2-27, AUX2-27, AUXIN-INDUCIBLE 2-27, T16N11.9, T16N11_9, indole-3-acetic acid inducible 5)
  Cloning method: Gateway Cloning
  Sequencing primers: 5′ M13F; 3′ M13R
Terms and licenses: Academic/Nonprofit Terms; Industry Terms: Not Available to Industry
How to cite: pDONR-IAA5_no stop was a gift from Jennifer Nemhauser (Addgene plasmid # 83868 ; http://n2t.net/addgene:83868 ; RRID:Addgene_83868)
