>Addgene plasmid #83868 | pDONR-IAA5_no stop | addgene partial sequence | sequence record 161907 | M13-F20 5'-TGTAAAACGACGGCCAGT-3'
ATGATTTTATTTTGACTGATAGTGACCTGTTCGTTGCAACAAATTGATGAGCAATGCTTTTTTATAATGC
CAACTTTGTACAAAAAAGCAGGCTTCAAAATGGCGAATGAGAGTAATAATCTTGGACTCGAAATCACCGA
ACTACGGCTAGGTCTTCCCGGAGATATCGTCGTCTCCGGTGAGTCCATCTCCGGGAAGAAGAGGGCTTCT
CCGGAAGTAGAGATTGATTTGAAATGTGAACCGGCGAAAAAGAGTCAAGTTGTGGGTTGGCCACCGGTTT
GTTCGTACCGGAGAAAGAACAGTCTCGAACGGACCAAAAGTTCGTACGTGAAAGTGAGTGTAGATGGAGC
TGCATTTTTAAGGAAGATTGATTTGGAAATGTACAAATGTTACCAAGATCTTGCTTCCGCTCTGCAAATT
CTGTTCGGATGCTATATCAATTTTGATGATACGTTGAAGGAAAGTGAATGTGTACCAATATATGAAGACA
AAGATGGAGATTGGATGCTTGCTGGAGATGTTCCTTGGGAAATGTTCCTTGGATCGTGCAAGAGGTTAAG
GATTATGAAGAGATCATGTAACAGAGGACACCCAGCTTTCTTGTACAAAGTTGGCATTATAAGAAAGCAT
TGCTTATCAATTTGTTGCAACGAACAGGTCACTATCAGTCAAAATAAAATCATTATTTGCCATCCAGCTG
ATATCCCCTATAGTGAGTCGTATTACATGGTCATAGCTGTTTCCTGGCAGCTCTGGCCCGTGTCTCAAAA
TCTCTGATGTTACATTGCACAAGATAAA
